>Addgene plasmid #104107 | pBS-TRE-CLIPf-WPRE | depositor full sequence | sequence record 197141 | pBS-TRE-CLIPf-WPRE sequence 4598 bps
CTAAATTGTAAGCGTTAATATTTTGTTAAAATTCGCGTTAAATTTTTGTTAAATCAGCTCATTTTTTAAC
CAATAGGCCGAAATCGGCAAAATCCCTTATAAATCAAAAGAATAGACCGAGATAGGGT
[37 nt withheld, positions 129-165]
AAAGAACGTGGACTCCAACGTCAAAGG
[49 nt withheld, positions 193-241]
T
[91 nt withheld, positions 243-333]
G
[124 nt withheld, positions 335-458]
CCCATTCGCCATTCAGGCTGCGCAACTGTTGGGAAGGGCGATCGGTGCGGGCCTCTTCGCTATTACGCCA
GCTGGCGAAAGGGGGATGTGCTGCAAGGCGATTAAGTTGGGTAACGCCAGGGTTTTCCCAGTCACGACGT
TGTAAAACGACGGCCAGTGAGCGCGCGTAATACGACTCACTATAGGGCGAATTGGCTTTCGTCTTCACTC
GAGTTTACTCCCTATCAGTGATAGAGAACGTATGTCGAGTTTACTCCCTATCAGTGATAGAGAACGATGT
CGAGTTTACTCCCTATCAGTGATAGAGAACGTATGTCGAGTTTACTCCCTATCAGTGATAGAGAACGTAT
GTCGAGTTTACTCCCTATCAGTGATAGAGAACGTATGTCGAGTTTATCCCTATCAGTGATAGAGAACGTA
TGTCGAGTTTACTCCCTATCAGTGATAGAGAACGTATGTCGAGGTAGGCGTGTACGGTGGGAGGCCTATA
TAAGCAGAGCTCGTTTAGTGAACCGTCAGATCGCCTGGAGAATTCGCCACCATGGACAAAGACTGCGAAA
TGAAGCGCACCACCCTGGATAGCCCTCTGGGCAAGCTGGAACTGTCTGGGTGCGAACAGGGCCTGCACCG
TATCATCTTCCTGGGCAAAGGAACATCTGCCGCCGACGCCGTGGAAGTGCCTGCCCCAGCCGCCGTGCTG
GGCGGACCAGAGCCACTGATCCAGGCCACCGCCTGGCTCAACGCCTACTTTCACCAGCCTGAGGCCATCG
AGGAGTTCCCTGTGCCAGCCCTGCACCACCCAGTGTTCCAGCAGGAGAGCTTTACCCGCCAGGTGCTGTG
GAAACTGCTGAAAGTGGTGAAGTTCGGAGAGGTCATCAGCGAGAGCCACCTGGCCGCCCTGGTGGGCAAT
CCCGCCGCCACCGCCGCCGTGAACACCGCCCTGGACGGAAATCCCGTGCCCATTCTGATCCCCTGCCACC
GGGTGGTGCAGGGCGACAGCGACGTGGGGCCCTACCTGGGCGGGCTCGCCGTGAAAGAGTGGCTGCTGGC
CCACGAGGGCCACAGACTGGGCAAGCCTGGGCTGGGTTAGGCGGCCGCGCTTATCGATAATCAACCTCTG
GATTACAAAATTTGTGAAAGATTGACTGGTATTCTTAACTATGTTGCTCCTTTTACGCTATGTGGATACG
CTGCTTTAATGCCTTTGTATCATGCTATTGCTTCCCGTATGGCTTTCATTTTCTCCTCCTTGTATAAATC
CTGGTTGCTGTCTCTTTATGAGGAGTTGTGGCCCGTTGTCAGGCAACGTGGCGTGGTGTGCACTGTGTTT
GCTGACGCAACCCCCACTGGTTGGGGCATTGCCACCACCTGTCAGCTCCTTTCCGGGACTTTCGCTTTCC
CCCTCCCTATTGCCACGGCGGAACTCATCGCCGCCTGCCTTGCCCGCTGCTGGACAGGGGCTCGGCTGTT
GGGCACTGACAATTCCGTGGTGTTGTCGGGGAAATCATCGTCCTTTCCTTGGCTGCTCGCCTGTGTTGCC
ACCTGGATTCTGCGCGGGACGTCCTTCTGCTACGTCCCTTCGGCCCTCAATCCAGCGGACCTTCCTTCCC
GCGGCCTGCTGCCGGCTCTGCGGCCTCTTCCGCGTCTTCGCCTTCGCCCTCAGACGAGTCGGATCTCCCT
TTGGGCCGCCTCCCCGCATCGATACCGTCGACGCGGCCGCATCGATAAGCTTGTCGACGATATCTCTAGA
GGATCATAATCAGCCATACCACATTTGTAGAGGTTTTACTTGCTTTAAAAAACCTCCCACACCTCCCCCT
GAACCTGAAACATAAAATGAATGCAATTGTTGTTGTTAACTTGTTTATTGCAGCTTATAATGGTTACAAA
TAAAGCAATAGCATCACAAATTTCACAAATAAAGCATTTTTTTCACTGCCAGCTTTTGTTCCCTTTAGTG
AGGGTTAATTGCGCGCTTGGCGTAATCATGGTCATAGCTGTTTCCTGTGTGAAATTGTTATCCGCTCACA
ATTCCACACAACATACGAGCCGGAAGCATAAAGTGTAAAGCCTGGGGTGCCTAATGAGTGAGCTAACTCA
CATTAATTGCGTTGCGCTCACTGCCCGCTTTCCAGTCGGGAAACCTGTCGTGCCAGCTGCATTAATGAAT
CGGCCAACGCGCGGGGAGAGGCGGTTTGCGTATTGGGCGCTCTTCCGCTTCCTCGCTCACTGACTCGCTG
CGCTCGGTCGTTCGGCTGCGGCGAGCGGTATCAGCTCACTCAAAGGCGGTAATACGGTTATCCACAGAAT
CAGGGGATAACGCAGGAAAGAACATGTGAGCAAAAGGCCAGCAAAAGGCCAGGAACCGTAAAAAGGCCGC
GTTGCTGGCGTTTTTCCATAGGCTCCGCCCCCCTGACGAGCATCACAAAAATCGACGCTCAAGTCAGAGG
TGGCGAAACCCGACAGGACTATAAAGATACCAGGCGTTTCCCCCTGGAAGCTCCCTCGTGCGCTCTCCTG
TTCCGACCCTGCCGCTTACCGGATACCTGTCCGCCTTTCTCCCTTCGGGAAGCGTGGCGCTTTCTCATAG
CTCACGCTGTAGGTATCTCAGTTCGGTGTAGGTCGTTCGCTCCAAGCTGGGCTGTGTGCACGAACCCCCC
GTTCAGCCCGACCGCTGCGCCTTATCCGGTAACTATCGTCTTGAGTCCAACCCGGTAAGACACGACTTAT
CGCCACTGGCAGCAGCCACTGGTAACAGGATTAGCAGAGCGAGGTATGTAGGCGGTGCTACAGAGTTCTT
GAAGTGGTGGCCTAACTACGGCTACACTAGAAGGACAGTATTTGGTATCTGCGCTCTGCTGAAGCCAGTT
ACCTTCGGAAAAAGAGTTGGTAGCTCTTGATCCGGCAAACAAACCACCGCTGGTAGCGGTGGTTTTTTTG
TTTGCAAGCAGCAGATTACGCGCAGAAAAAAAGGATCTCAAGAAGATCCTTTGATCTTTTCTACGGGGTC
TGACGCTCAGTGGAACGAAAACTCACGTTAAGGGATTTTGGTCATGAGATTATCAAAAAGGATCTTCACC
TAGATCCTTTTAAATTAAAAATGAAGTTTTAAATCAATCTAAAGTATATATGAGTAAACTTGGTCTGACA
GTTACCAATGCTTAATCAGTGAGGCACCTATCTCAGCGATCTGTCTATTTCGTTCATCCATAGTTGCCTG
ACTCCCCGTCGTGTAGATAACTACGATACGGGAGGGCTTACCATCTGGCCCCAGTGCTGCAATGATACCG
CGAGACCCACGCTCACCGGCTCCAGATTTATCAGCAATAAACCAGCCAGCCGGAAGGGCCGAGCGCAGAA
GTGGTCCTGCAACTTTATCCGCCTCCATCCAGTCTATTAATTGTTGCCGGGAAGCTAGAGTAAGTAGTTC
GCCAGTTAATAGTTTGCGCAACGTTGTTGCCATTGCTACAGGCATCGTGGTGTCACGCTCGTCGTTTGGT
ATGGCTTCATTCAGCTCCGGTTCCCAACGATCAAGGCGAGTTACATGATCCCCCATGTTGTGCAAAAAAG
CGGTTAGCTCCTTCGGTCCTCCGATCGTTGTCAGAAGTAAGTTGGCCGCAGTGTTATCACTCATGGTTAT
GGCAGCACTGCATAATTCTCTTACTGTCATGCCATCCGTAAGATGCTTTTCTGTGACTGGTGAGTACTCA
ACCAAGTCATTCTGAGAATAGTGTATGCGGCGACCGAGTTGCTCTTGCCCGGCGTCAATACGGGATAATA
CCGCGCCACATAGCAGAACTTTAAAAGTGCTCATCATTGGAAAACGTTCTTCGGGGCGAAAACTCTCAAG
GATCTTACCGCTGTTGAGATCCAGTTCGATGTAACCCACTCGTGCACCCAACTGATCTTCAGCATCTTTT
ACTTTCACCAGCGTTTCTGGGTGAGCAAAAACAGGAAGGCAAAATGCCGCAAAAAAGGGAATAAGGGCGA
CACGGAAATGTTGAATACTCATACTCTTCCTTTTTCAATATTATTGAAGCATTTATCAGGGTTATTGTCT
CATGAGCGGATACATATTTGAATGTATTTAGAAAAATAAACAAATAGGGGTTCCGCGCACATTTCCCCGA
AAAGTGCCAC
Features (pLannotate 1.2.2; 16 found; start..end, strand, type, name):
     30..458     -  rep_origin     f1 ori (sequence partly withheld): f1 bacteriophage origin of replication; arrow indicates direction of (+) strand synthesis
    463..618     -  CDS            lacZα (fragment): LacZα fragment of β-galactosidase; lacZ fragment
    626..644     +  promoter       T7 promoter: promoter for bacteriophage T7 RNA polymerase
    669..983     +  promoter       tight TRE promoter: Tet-responsive promoter PTight, consisting of seven tet operator sequences followed by the minimal CMV promoter
   1000..1545    +  CDS            CLIP-tag™: human O6-alkylguanine-DNA-alkyltransferase variant that forms covalent bonds with benzylcytosine derivatives fast-reacting variant, optimized for mammalian expression
   1567..2155    +  misc_feature   WPRE: woodchuck hepatitis virus posttranscriptional regulatory element
   2210..2293    +  CDS            large T antigen (fragment): large T antigen from SV40 (simian virus 40)
   2316..2397    +  polyA_signal   SV40 poly(A) signal: SV40 polyadenylation signal
   2410..2428    -  promoter       T3 promoter: promoter for bacteriophage T3 RNA polymerase
   2473..2489    -  protein_bind   lac operator: The lac repressor binds to the lac operator to inhibit transcription in E. coli. This inhibition can be relieved by adding lactose or isopropyl-β-D-thiogalactopyranoside (IPTG). lac repressor encoded by lacI
   2497..2527    -  promoter       lac promoter: promoter for the E. coli lac operon
   2542..2563    -  protein_bind   CAP binding site: CAP binding activates transcription in the presence of cAMP. E. coli catabolite activator protein
   2576..2668    -  CDS            lacI (fragment): lac repressor; lacI; The lac repressor binds to the lac operator to inhibit transcription in E. coli. This inhibition can be relieved by adding lactose or isopropyl-β-D-thiogalactopyranoside (IPTG).
   2851..3439    -  rep_origin     ori: high-copy-number ColE1/pMB1/pBR322/pUC origin of replication
   3610..4470    -  CDS            AmpR: β-lactamase; bla; confers resistance to ampicillin, carbenicillin, and related antibiotics
   4471..4575    -  promoter       AmpR promoter: bla
