>Addgene plasmid #104107 | pBS-TRE-CLIPf-WPRE | addgene full sequence | sequence record 213484 | Addgene NGS Result
CTAAATTGTAAGCGTTAATATTTTGTTAAAATTCGCGTTAAATTTTTGTTAAATCAGCTCATTTTTTAAC
CAATAGGCCGAAATCGGCAAAATCCCTTATAAATCAAAAGAATAGACCGAGATAGGGT
[37 nt withheld, positions 129-165]
AAAGAACGTGGACTCCAACGTCAAAGG
[49 nt withheld, positions 193-241]
T
[91 nt withheld, positions 243-333]
G
[124 nt withheld, positions 335-458]
CCCATTCGCCATTCAGGCTGCGCAACTGTTGGGAAGGGCGATCGGTGCGGGCCTCTTCGCTATTACGCCA
GCTGGCGAAAGGGGGATGTGCTGCAAGGCGATTAAGTTGGGTAACGCCAGGGTTTTCCCAGTCACGACGT
TGTAAAACGACGGCCAGTGAGCGCGCGTAATACGACTCACTATAGGGCGAATTGGCTTTCGTCTTCACTC
GAGTTTACTCCCTATCAGTGATAGAGAACGTATGTCGAGTTTACTCCCTATCAGTGATAGAGAACGATGT
CGAGTTTACTCCCTATCAGTGATAGAGAACGTATGTCGAGTTTACTCCCTATCAGTGATAGAGAACGTAT
GTCGAGTTTACTCCCTATCAGTGATAGAGAACGTATGTCGAGTTTATCCCTATCAGTGATAGAGAACGTA
TGTCGAGTTTACTCCCTATCAGTGATAGAGAACGTATGTCGAGGTAGGCGTGTACGGTGGGAGGCCTATA
TAAGCAGAGCTCGTTTAGTGAACCGTCAGATCGCCTGGAGAATTCGCCACCATGGACAAAGACTGCGAAA
TGAAGCGCACCACCCTGGATAGCCCTCTGGGCAAGCTGGAACTGTCTGGGTGCGAACAGGGCCTGCACCG
TATCATCTTCCTGGGCAAAGGAACATCTGCCGCCGACGCCGTGGAAGTGCCTGCCCCAGCCGCCGTGCTG
GGCGGACCAGAGCCACTGATCCAGGCCACCGCCTGGCTCAACGCCTACTTTCACCAGCCTGAGGCCATCG
AGGAGTTCCCTGTGCCAGCCCTGCACCACCCAGTGTTCCAGCAGGAGAGCTTTACCCGCCAGGTGCTGTG
GAAACTGCTGAAAGTGGTGAAGTTCGGAGAGGTCATCAGCGAGAGCCACCTGGCCGCCCTGGTGGGCAAT
CCCGCCGCCACCGCCGCCGTGAACACCGCCCTGGACGGAAATCCCGTGCCCATTCTGATCCCCTGCCACC
GGGTGGTGCAGGGCGACAGCGACGTGGGGCCCTACCTGGGCGGGCTCGCCGTGAAAGAGTGGCTGCTGGC
CCACGAGGGCCACAGACTGGGCAAGCCTGGGCTGGGTTAGGCGGCCGCGCTTATCGATAATCAACCTCTG
GATTACAAAATTTGTGAAAGATTGACTGGTATTCTTAACTATGTTGCTCCTTTTACGCTATGTGGATACG
CTGCTTTAATGCCTTTGTATCATGCTATTGCTTCCCGTATGGCTTTCATTTTCTCCTCCTTGTATAAATC
CTGGTTGCTGTCTCTTTATGAGGAGTTGTGGCCCGTTGTCAGGCAACGTGGCGTGGTGTGCACTGTGTTT
GCTGACGCAACCCCCACTGGTTGGGGCATTGCCACCACCTGTCAGCTCCTTTCCGGGACTTTCGCTTTCC
CCCTCCCTATTGCCACGGCGGAACTCATCGCCGCCTGCCTTGCCCGCTGCTGGACAGGGGCTCGGCTGTT
GGGCACTGACAATTCCGTGGTGTTGTCGGGGAAATCATCGTCCTTTCCTTGGCTGCTCGCCTGTGTTGCC
ACCTGGATTCTGCGCGGGACGTCCTTCTGCTACGTCCCTTCGGCCCTCAATCCAGCGGACCTTCCTTCCC
GCGGCCTGCTGCCGGCTCTGCGGCCTCTTCCGCGTCTTCGCCTTCGCCCTCAGACGAGTCGGATCTCCCT
TTGGGCCGCCTCCCCGCATCGATACCGTCGACGCGGCCGCATCGATAAGCTTGTCGACGATATCTCTAGA
GGATCATAATCAGCCATACCACATTTGTAGAGGTTTTACTTGCTTTAAAAAACCTCCCACACCTCCCCCT
GAACCTGAAACATAAAATGAATGCAATTGTTGTTGTTAACTTGTTTATTGCAGCTTATAATGGTTACAAA
TAAAGCAATAGCATCACAAATTTCACAAATAAAGCATTTTTTTCACTGCCCAGCTTTTGTTCCCTTTAGT
GAGGGTTAATTGCGCGCTTGGCGTAATCATGGTCATAGCTGTTTCCTGTGTGAAATTGTTATCCGCTCAC
AATTCCACACAACATACGAGCCGGAAGCATAAAGTGTAAAGCCTGGGGTGCCTAATGAGTGAGCTAACTC
ACATTAATTGCGTTGCGCTCACTGCCCGCTTTCCAGTCGGGAAACCTGTCGTGCCAGCTGCATTAATGAA
TCGGCCAACGCGCGGGGAGAGGCGGTTTGCGTATTGGGCGCTCTTCCGCTTCCTCGCTCACTGACTCGCT
GCGCTCGGTCGTTCGGCTGCGGCGAGCGGTATCAGCTCACTCAAAGGCGGTAATACGGTTATCCACAGAA
TCAGGGGATAACGCAGGAAAGAACATGTGAGCAAAAGGCCAGCAAAAGGCCAGGAACCGTAAAAAGGCCG
CGTTGCTGGCGTTTTTCCATAGGCTCCGCCCCCCTGACGAGCATCACAAAAATCGACGCTCAAGTCAGAG
GTGGCGAAACCCGACAGGACTATAAAGATACCAGGCGTTTCCCCCTGGAAGCTCCCTCGTGCGCTCTCCT
GTTCCGACCCTGCCGCTTACCGGATACCTGTCCGCCTTTCTCCCTTCGGGAAGCGTGGCGCTTTCTCATA
GCTCACGCTGTAGGTATCTCAGTTCGGTGTAGGTCGTTCGCTCCAAGCTGGGCTGTGTGCACGAACCCCC
CGTTCAGCCCGACCGCTGCGCCTTATCCGGTAACTATCGTCTTGAGTCCAACCCGGTAAGACACGACTTA
TCGCCACTGGCAGCAGCCACTGGTAACAGGATTAGCAGAGCGAGGTATGTAGGCGGTGCTACAGAGTTCT
TGAAGTGGTGGCCTAACTACGGCTACACTAGAAGAACAGTATTTGGTATCTGCGCTCTGCTGAAGCCAGT
TACCTTCGGAAAAAGAGTTGGTAGCTCTTGATCCGGCAAACAAACCACCGCTGGTAGCGGTGGTTTTTTT
GTTTGCAAGCAGCAGATTACGCGCAGAAAAAAAGGATCTCAAGAAGATCCTTTGATCTTTTCTACGGGGT
CTGACGCTCAGTGGAACGAAAACTCACGTTAAGGGATTTTGGTCATGAGATTATCAAAAAGGATCTTCAC
CTAGATCCTTTTAAATTAAAAATGAAGTTTTAAATCAATCTAAAGTATATATGAGTAAACTTGGTCTGAC
AGTTACCAATGCTTAATCAGTGAGGCACCTATCTCAGCGATCTGTCTATTTCGTTCATCCATAGTTGCCT
GACTCCCCGTCGTGTAGATAACTACGATACGGGAGGGCTTACCATCTGGCCCCAGTGCTGCAATGATACC
GCGAGACCCACGCTCACCGGCTCCAGATTTATCAGCAATAAACCAGCCAGCCGGAAGGGCCGAGCGCAGA
AGTGGTCCTGCAACTTTATCCGCCTCCATCCAGTCTATTAATTGTTGCCGGGAAGCTAGAGTAAGTAGTT
CGCCAGTTAATAGTTTGCGCAACGTTGTTGCCATTGCTACAGGCATCGTGGTGTCACGCTCGTCGTTTGG
TATGGCTTCATTCAGCTCCGGTTCCCAACGATCAAGGCGAGTTACATGATCCCCCATGTTGTGCAAAAAA
GCGGTTAGCTCCTTCGGTCCTCCGATCGTTGTCAGAAGTAAGTTGGCCGCAGTGTTATCACTCATGGTTA
TGGCAGCACTGCATAATTCTCTTACTGTCATGCCATCCGTAAGATGCTTTTCTGTGACTGGTGAGTACTC
AACCAAGTCATTCTGAGAATAGTGTATGCGGCGACCGAGTTGCTCTTGCCCGGCGTCAATACGGGATAAT
ACCGCGCCACATAGCAGAACTTTAAAAGTGCTCATCATTGGAAAACGTTCTTCGGGGCGAAAACTCTCAA
GGATCTTACCGCTGTTGAGATCCAGTTCGATGTAACCCACTCGTGCACCCAACTGATCTTCAGCATCTTT
TACTTTCACCAGCGTTTCTGGGTGAGCAAAAACAGGAAGGCAAAATGCCGCAAAAAAGGGAATAAGGGCG
ACACGGAAATGTTGAATACTCATACTCTTCCTTTTTCAATATTATTGAAGCATTTATCAGGGTTATTGTC
TCATGAGCGGATACATATTTGAATGTATTTAGAAAAATAAACAAATAGGGGTTCCGCGCACATTTCCCCG
AAAAGTGCCAC
Features (pLannotate 1.2.2; 16 found; start..end, strand, type, name):
     30..458     -  rep_origin     f1 ori (sequence partly withheld): f1 bacteriophage origin of replication; arrow indicates direction of (+) strand synthesis
    463..618     -  CDS            lacZα (fragment): LacZα fragment of β-galactosidase; lacZ fragment
    626..644     +  promoter       T7 promoter: promoter for bacteriophage T7 RNA polymerase
    669..983     +  promoter       tight TRE promoter: Tet-responsive promoter PTight, consisting of seven tet operator sequences followed by the minimal CMV promoter
   1000..1545    +  CDS            CLIP-tag™: human O6-alkylguanine-DNA-alkyltransferase variant that forms covalent bonds with benzylcytosine derivatives fast-reacting variant, optimized for mammalian expression
   1567..2155    +  misc_feature   WPRE: woodchuck hepatitis virus posttranscriptional regulatory element
   2210..2293    +  CDS            large T antigen (fragment): large T antigen from SV40 (simian virus 40)
   2316..2397    +  polyA_signal   SV40 poly(A) signal: SV40 polyadenylation signal
   2411..2429    -  promoter       T3 promoter: promoter for bacteriophage T3 RNA polymerase
   2474..2490    -  protein_bind   lac operator: The lac repressor binds to the lac operator to inhibit transcription in E. coli. This inhibition can be relieved by adding lactose or isopropyl-β-D-thiogalactopyranoside (IPTG). lac repressor encoded by lacI
   2498..2528    -  promoter       lac promoter: promoter for the E. coli lac operon
   2543..2564    -  protein_bind   CAP binding site: CAP binding activates transcription in the presence of cAMP. E. coli catabolite activator protein
   2577..2669    -  CDS            lacI (fragment): lac repressor; lacI; The lac repressor binds to the lac operator to inhibit transcription in E. coli. This inhibition can be relieved by adding lactose or isopropyl-β-D-thiogalactopyranoside (IPTG).
   2852..3440    -  rep_origin     ori: high-copy-number ColE1/pMB1/pBR322/pUC origin of replication
   3611..4471    -  CDS            AmpR: β-lactamase; bla; confers resistance to ampicillin, carbenicillin, and related antibiotics
   4472..4576    -  promoter       AmpR promoter: bla
