[The description below was written by a language model from this plasmid's Addgene catalogue record and pLannotate feature annotations shown in this document.]
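Description:
pBS-TRE-CLIPf-WPRE is a mammalian expression plasmid of about 4.6 kb built on the pBluescript SK(+) cloning vector. A fragment carrying the Tet-responsive promoter and SV40 polyadenylation region from pTRE-Tight was transferred into this backbone. It is propagated in E. coli through a high-copy ColE1/pUC-type origin and selected with ampicillin via the β-lactamase gene. The backbone also keeps the usual pBluescript elements: an f1 phage origin, flanking T7 and T3 promoters, and the lac promoter/operator with a lacZα fragment that the inserted cassette interrupts. There is no mammalian selection marker or viral packaging element in the feature tables, so the plasmid is suited to direct delivery as DNA rather than stable selection.

The expression cassette consists of the tight TRE promoter (seven tet operator repeats upstream of a minimal CMV promoter), the CLIPf coding sequence cloned between EcoRI and NotI, a WPRE, and the SV40 poly(A) signal, which is preceded by a short remnant of SV40 large T antigen sequence. CLIPf is a fast-reacting, mammalian-optimised variant of human O6-alkylguanine-DNA alkyltransferase that binds covalently to benzylcytosine derivatives, so expressing cells can be labelled with synthetic fluorescent substrates. Transcription from the TRE depends on a tetracycline-controlled transactivator, which this plasmid does not encode and which must be supplied separately. The WPRE enhances post-transcriptional expression of the transcript. The associated publication concerns bright multicolour labelling of neuronal circuits with fluorescent proteins and chemical tags, which fits use of this construct as one chemical-tag reporter in such a scheme. The depositor and sequencing-derived records differ by a single nucleotide in length and give the same annotation.
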