Addgene plasmid #104107: pBS-TRE-CLIPf-WPRE
Purpose: Expresses CLIPf under the TRE promoter in mammalian cells.
Depositing lab: Takeshi Imai. Publication: Bright multicolor labeling of neuronal circuits with fluorescent proteins and chemical tags. Sakaguchi R, Leiwe MN, Imai T. eLife. 2018 Nov 20;7. pii: 40350. doi: 10.7554/eLife.40350. PubMed 30454553.
Backbone
  Vector backbone: pBluescript SK(+)
  Backbone manufacturer: Stratagene
  Modifications to backbone: An Xho-Xho fragment containing TRE-SV40 poly A was transferred from pTRE-Tight (Clontech).
  Vector type: Mammalian Expression
Growth in bacteria
  Bacterial resistance: Ampicillin, 100 μg/mL
  Growth temperature: 37°C
  Growth strain: DH5alpha
  Copy number: High Copy
Gene/Insert
  Gene/Insert name: CLIPf (alt name: CLIP tag)
  Species: H. sapiens (human)
  Insert size (bp): 549
  Promoter: TRE
  Cloning method: Restriction Enzyme; 5′ cloning site EcoRI (not destroyed); 3′ cloning site NotI (not destroyed)
  Sequencing primers: 5′ CMV-F
Resource information
  A portion of this plasmid was derived from a plasmid made by: The CLIPf gene was from New England Biolabs.
Terms and licenses: Academic/Nonprofit Terms; Industry Terms: Not Available to Industry
How to cite: pBS-TRE-CLIPf-WPRE was a gift from Takeshi Imai (Addgene plasmid # 104107 ; http://n2t.net/addgene:104107 ; RRID:Addgene_104107)
